Addgene plasmid #71899: pAC1399-pX-sgRNA-20xPBSc
Purpose: (Empty Backbone) Cloning vector for expression of sgRNA-20xPBSc
Depositing lab: Albert Cheng. Depositing organization: Jackson Laboratory. Publication: Casilio: a versatile CRISPR-Cas9-Pumilio hybrid for gene regulation and genomic labeling. Cheng AW, Jillette N, Lee P, Plaskon D, Fujiwara Y, Wang W, Taghbalout A, Wang H. Cell Res. 2016 Feb;26(2):254-7. doi: 10.1038/cr.2016.3. Epub 2016 Jan 15. PubMed 26768771.
Backbone
  Vector backbone: pX330; pUC ori vector
  Vector type: Mammalian Expression, CRISPR
  Promoter: U6
Growth in bacteria
  Bacterial resistance: Ampicillin, 100 μg/mL
  Growth temperature: 37°C
  Growth strain: DH5alpha
  Copy number: Unknown
Gene/Insert
  Cloning method: Unknown
  Sequencing primers: 5′ gagggcctatttcccatgattcc; 3′ gccatttgtctgcagaattggc
Terms and licenses: Academic/Nonprofit Terms; Industry Terms: Not Available to Industry
Depositor comments: Please visit http://casil.io for more information, updates, and protocols.
How to cite: pAC1399-pX-sgRNA-20xPBSc was a gift from Albert Cheng (Addgene plasmid # 71899)
