[The description below was written by a language model from this plasmid's Addgene catalogue record and pLannotate feature annotations shown in this document.]
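Description:
pAC1399-pX-sgRNA-20xPBSc is a small (about 3.4 kb) empty cloning backbone derived from pX330, built for mammalian expression of a modified Streptococcus pyogenes Cas9 guide RNA as part of the Casilio system, a CRISPR-Cas9/Pumilio hybrid platform for gene regulation and genomic labeling. It is propagated in E. coli through a high-copy pUC/ColE1-type origin and selected with ampicillin via the β-lactamase gene under its own promoter. The annotation also finds an M13/f1-type phage origin, a single AAV2 inverted terminal repeat, and short fragments of bom and rop. These appear to be remnants of the parental backbone rather than functional parts of the design. No Cas9 coding sequence is annotated, and the plasmid's size agrees with its being an sgRNA-only vector, so a Cas9 or dCas9 protein would have to come from another construct.

The payload is a human U6 RNA polymerase III promoter followed by the sgRNA scaffold, annotated as a tracrRNA fragment and, a few hundred bases downstream, a second gRNA scaffold fragment. The unannotated stretch between them is the likely location of the 20xPBSc array named in the plasmid title, although the feature table does not mark it. In the Casilio approach, PBS elements are short Pumilio/PUF-binding sites appended to the guide RNA; here the name indicates twenty copies of the "c" variant. They recruit effector or fluorescent proteins fused to a matching engineered PUF domain to the site targeted by the guide. As an empty backbone, it carries no target-specific spacer, which the user inserts downstream of the U6 promoter. The record does not state the cloning method or the sites used.
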