Features (pLannotate 1.2.2; 11 found; start..end, strand, type, name):
      9..249     +  promoter       U6 promoter: RNA polymerase III promoter for human U6 snRNA
    294..361     +  misc_RNA       tracrRNA (fragment): trans-activating CRISPR RNA for the Streptococcus pyogenes CRISPR/Cas9 system
    611..653     +  misc_RNA       gRNA scaffold (fragment): guide RNA scaffold for the Streptococcus pyogenes CRISPR/Cas9 system
    701..841     +  repeat_region  AAV2 ITR: inverted terminal repeat of adeno-associated virus serotype 2 inverted
    846..897     -  misc_feature   bom (fragment): basis of mobility region from pBR322
    916..1296    +  rep_origin     M13 ori (sequence partly withheld): M13 bacteriophage origin of replication; arrow indicates direction of (+) strand synthesis
   1372..1421    -  misc_feature   bom (fragment): basis of mobility region from pBR322
   1523..1558    -  CDS            rop (fragment): Rop protein, which maintains plasmids at low copy number; rop
   1653..1757    +  promoter       AmpR promoter: bla
   1758..2618    +  CDS            AmpR: β-lactamase; bla; confers resistance to ampicillin, carbenicillin, and related antibiotics
   2789..3377    +  rep_origin     ori: high-copy-number ColE1/pMB1/pBR322/pUC origin of replication
>Addgene plasmid #71899 | pAC1399-pX-sgRNA-20xPBSc | depositor full sequence | sequence record 134400 | pAC1399-pX-sgRNA-20xPBSc sequence 3438 bps
GGCGCGCCGAGGGCCTATTTCCCATGATTCCTTCATATTTGCATATACGATACAAGGCTGTTAGAGAGAT
AATTGGAATTAATTTGACTGTAAACACAAAGATATTAGTACAAAATACGTGACGTAGAAAGTAATAATTT
CTTGGGTAGTTTGCAGTTTTAAAATTATGTTTTAAAATGGACTATCATATGCTTACCGTAACTTGAAAGT
ATTTCGATTTCTTGGCTTTATATATCTTGTGGAAAGGACGAAACACCGGGTCTTCGAGAAGACCTGTTTA
AGAGCTATGCTGGAAACAGCATAGCAAGTTTAAATAAGGCTAGTCCGTTATCAACTTGAAAAAGTGGCAC
CGAGTCGGTGCCAATTGGGTCTCCAGATTTGATGTAGCCTTGATGTAGCCTTGATGTAGCCTTGATGTAG
CCTTGATGTAAGATTTGATGTAGCCTTGATGTAGCCTTGATGTAGCCTTGATGTAGCCTTGATGTAAGAT
TTGATGTAGCCTTGATGTAGCCTTGATGTAGCCTTGATGTAGCCTTGATGTAAGATTTGATGTAGCCTTG
ATGTAGCCTTGATGTAGCCTTGATGTAGCCTTGATGTAAGATCTTTTTTTGTTTTAGAGCTAGAAATAGC
AAGTTAAAATAAGGCTAGTCCGTAGCGCGTGCGCCAATTCTGCAGACAAATGGCGGCGCGCCGCGGCCGC
AGGAACCCCTAGTGATGGAGTTGGCCACTCCCTCTCTGCGCGCTCGCTCGCTCACTGAGGCCGGGCGACC
AAAGGTCGCCCGACGCCCGGGCTTTGCCCGGGCGGCCTCAGTGAGCGAGCGAGCGCGCAGCTGCCTGCAG
GGGCGCCTGATGCGGTATTTTCTCCTTACGCATCTGTGCGGTATTTCACACCGCATA
[142 nt withheld, positions 898-1039]
C
[141 nt withheld, positions 1041-1181]
CCTTTGACGTTGGAGTCCACGTTCTTT
[37 nt withheld, positions 1209-1245]
ACCCTATCTCGGGCTATTCTTTTGATTTATAAGGGATTTTGCCGATTTCGGCCTATTGGTTAAAAAATGA
GCTGATTTAACAAAAATTTAACGCGAATTTTAACAAAATATTAACGTTTACAATTTTATGGTGCACTCTC
AGTACAATCTGCTCTGATGCCGCATAGTTAAGCCAGCCCCGACACCCGCCAACACCCGCTGACGCGCCCT
GACGGGCTTGTCTGCTCCCGGCATCCGCTTACAGACAAGCTGTGACCGTCTCCGGGAGCTGCATGTGTCA
GAGGTTTTCACCGTCATCACCGAAACGCGCGAGACGAAAGGGCCTCGTGATACGCCTATTTTTATAGGTT
AATGTCATGATAATAATGGTTTCTTAGACGTCAGGTGGCACTTTTCGGGGAAATGTGCGCGGAACCCCTA
TTTGTTTATTTTTCTAAATACATTCAAATATGTATCCGCTCATGAGACAATAACCCTGATAAATGCTTCA
ATAATATTGAAAAAGGAAGAGTATGAGTATTCAACATTTCCGTGTCGCCCTTATTCCCTTTTTTGCGGCA
TTTTGCCTTCCTGTTTTTGCTCACCCAGAAACGCTGGTGAAAGTAAAAGATGCTGAAGATCAGTTGGGTG
CACGAGTGGGTTACATCGAACTGGATCTCAACAGCGGTAAGATCCTTGAGAGTTTTCGCCCCGAAGAACG
TTTTCCAATGATGAGCACTTTTAAAGTTCTGCTATGTGGCGCGGTATTATCCCGTATTGACGCCGGGCAA
GAGCAACTCGGTCGCCGCATACACTATTCTCAGAATGACTTGGTTGAGTACTCACCAGTCACAGAAAAGC
ATCTTACGGATGGCATGACAGTAAGAGAATTATGCAGTGCTGCCATAACCATGAGTGATAACACTGCGGC
CAACTTACTTCTGACAACGATCGGAGGACCGAAGGAGCTAACCGCTTTTTTGCACAACATGGGGGATCAT
GTAACTCGCCTTGATCGTTGGGAACCGGAGCTGAATGAAGCCATACCAAACGACGAGCGTGACACCACGA
TGCCTGTAGCAATGGCAACAACGTTGCGCAAACTATTAACTGGCGAACTACTTACTCTAGCTTCCCGGCA
ACAATTAATAGACTGGATGGAGGCGGATAAAGTTGCAGGACCACTTCTGCGCTCGGCCCTTCCGGCTGGC
TGGTTTATTGCTGATAAATCTGGAGCCGGTGAGCGTGGAAGCCGCGGTATCATTGCAGCACTGGGGCCAG
ATGGTAAGCCCTCCCGTATCGTAGTTATCTACACGACGGGGAGTCAGGCAACTATGGATGAACGAAATAG
ACAGATCGCTGAGATAGGTGCCTCACTGATTAAGCATTGGTAACTGTCAGACCAAGTTTACTCATATATA
CTTTAGATTGATTTAAAACTTCATTTTTAATTTAAAAGGATCTAGGTGAAGATCCTTTTTGATAATCTCA
TGACCAAAATCCCTTAACGTGAGTTTTCGTTCCACTGAGCGTCAGACCCCGTAGAAAAGATCAAAGGATC
TTCTTGAGATCCTTTTTTTCTGCGCGTAATCTGCTGCTTGCAAACAAAAAAACCACCGCTACCAGCGGTG
GTTTGTTTGCCGGATCAAGAGCTACCAACTCTTTTTCCGAAGGTAACTGGCTTCAGCAGAGCGCAGATAC
CAAATACTGTCCTTCTAGTGTAGCCGTAGTTAGGCCACCACTTCAAGAACTCTGTAGCACCGCCTACATA
CCTCGCTCTGCTAATCCTGTTACCAGTGGCTGCTGCCAGTGGCGATAAGTCGTGTCTTACCGGGTTGGAC
TCAAGACGATAGTTACCGGATAAGGCGCAGCGGTCGGGCTGAACGGGGGGTTCGTGCACACAGCCCAGCT
TGGAGCGAACGACCTACACCGAACTGAGATACCTACAGCGTGAGCTATGAGAAAGCGCCACGCTTCCCGA
AGGGAGAAAGGCGGACAGGTATCCGGTAAGCGGCAGGGTCGGAACAGGAGAGCGCACGAGGGAGCTTCCA
GGGGGAAACGCCTGGTATCTTTATAGTCCTGTCGGGTTTCGCCACCTCTGACTTGAGCGTCGATTTTTGT
GATGCTCGTCAGGGGGGCGGAGCCTATGGAAAAACGCCAGCAACGCGGCCTTTTTACGGTTCCTGGCCTT
TTGCTGGCCTTTTGCTCACATGT
