>Addgene plasmid #71899 | pAC1399-pX-sgRNA-20xPBSc | addgene partial sequence | sequence record 136747 | hU6-F 5'-GAGGGCCTATTTCCCATGATT-3'
TAGAGAGATAATTGGAATTAATTTGACTGTAAACACAAAGATATTAGTACAAAATACGTGACGTAGAAAG
TAATAATTTCTTGGGTAGTTTGCAGTTTTAAAATTATGTTTTAAAATGGACTATCATATGCTTACCGTAA
CTTGAAAGTATTTCGATTTCTTGGCTTTATATATCTTGTGGAAAGGACGAAACACCGGGTCTTCGAGAAG
ACCTGTTTAAGAGCTATGCTGGAAACAGCATAGCAAGTTTAAATAAGGCTAGTCCGTTATCAACTTGAAA
AAGTGGCACCGAGTCGGTGCCAATTGGGTCTCCAGATTTGATGTAGCCTTGATGTAGCCTTGATGTAGCC
TTGATGTAGCCTTGATGTAAGATTTGATGTAGCCTTGATGTAGCCTTGATGTAGCCTTGATGTAGCCTTG
ATGTAAGATTTGATGTAGCCTTGATGTAGCCTTGATGTAGCCTTGATGTAGCCTTGATGTAAGATTTGAT
GTAGCCTTGATGTAGCCTTGATGTAGCCTTGATGTAGCCTTGATGTAAGATCTTTTTTTGTTTTAGAGCT
AGAAATAGCAAGTTAAAATAAGGCTAGTCCGTAGCGCGTGCGCCAATTCTGCA
