>Addgene plasmid #71899 | pAC1399-pX-sgRNA-20xPBSc | addgene partial sequence | sequence record 136914 | pK03-R 5'-TTAATGCGCCGCTACAGGGCG-3'
AATACCGCACAGATGCGTAAGGAGAAAATACCGCATCAGGCGCCCCTGCAGGCAGCTGCGCGCT
